>Addgene plasmid #184156 | pLY283 | addgene full sequence | sequence record 376086 | Addgene NGS Result
CTTTAATTAAAGCGGATAACAATTTCACACAGGAGGCCGCCTAGGCCGCGGCCGCGCGAATTCGCGGCCG
CTTCTAGAGCCTAGTTGTCTTCATGCATGAAGACAAAATTAATACTAGAGGGACCAAAACGAAAAAAGAC
GCTCGAAAGCGTCTCTTTTCTGGAATTTGGTACCGAGCTCTAGTATTATGACAACTTGACGGCTACATCA
TTCACTTTTTCTTCACAACCGGCACGGAACTCGCTCGGGCTGGCCCCGGTGCATTTTTTAAATACCCGCG
AGAAATAGAGTTGATCGTCAAAACCAACATTGCGACCGACGGTGGCGATAGGCATCCGGGTGGTGCTCAA
AAGCAGCTTCGCCTGGCTGATACGTTGGTCCTCGCGCCAGCTTAAGACGCTAATCCCTAACTGCTGGCGG
AAAAGATGTGACAGACGCGACGGCGACAAGCAAACATGCTGTGCGACGCTGGCGATATCAAAATTGCTGT
CTGCCAGGTGATCGCTGATGTACTGACAAGCCTCGCGTACCCGATTATCCATCGGTGGATGGAGCGACTC
GTTAATCGCTTCCATGCGCCGCAGTAACAATTGCTCAAGCAGATTTATCGCCAGCAGCTCCGAATAGCGC
CCTTCCCCTTGCCCGGCGTTAATGATTTGCCCAAACAGGTCGCTGAAATGCGGCTGGTGCGCTTCATCCG
GGCGAAAGAACCCCGTATTGGCAAATATTGACGGCCAGTTAAGCCATTCATGCCAGTAGGCGCGCGGACG
AAAGTAAACCCACTGGTGATACCATTCGCGAGCCTCCGGATGACGACCGTAGTGATGAATCTCTCCTGGC
GGGAACAGCAAAATATCACCCGGTCGGCAAACAAATTCTCGTCCCTGATTTTTCACCACCCCCTGACCGC
GAATGGTGAGATTGAGAATATAACCTTTCATTCCCAGCGGTCGGTCGATAAAAAAATCGAGATAACCGTT
GGCCTCAATCGGCGTTAAACCCGCCACCAGATGGGCATTAAACGAGTATCCCGGCAGCAGGGGATCATTT
TGCGCTTCAGCCATACTTTTCATACTCCCGCCATTCAGAGAAGAAACCAATTGTCCATATTGCATCAGAC
ATTGCCGTCACTGCGTCTTTTACTGGCTCTTCTCGCTAACCAAACCGGTAACCCCGCTTATTAAAAGCAT
TCTGTAACAAAGCGGGACCAAAGCCATGACAAAAACGCGTAACAAAAGTGTCTATAATCACGGCAGAAAA
GTCCACATTGATTATTTGCACGGCGTCACACTTTGCTATGCCATAGCATTTTTATCCATAAGATTAGCGG
ATCCTACCTGACGCTTTTTATCGCAACTCTCTACTGTTTCTCCATGGAGCGCGACGCTCAAGTCGGCTTA
AGGCTAGTCCGTTATCAACTTGAAAAAGTGGCACCGAGTCGGTGCGGGCCCTGAAGAAGGGCCCAAGGCT
AGGGCCCTGAAGAAGGGCCCGCAGGGCCCTGAAGAAGGGCCCTTTTTTTTACTAGAGCTCGGTACCAAAT
TCCAGAAAAGAGGCCTCCCGAAAGGGGGGCCTTTTTTCGTTTTGGTCCTACTAGTCTTGGACTCCTGTTG
ATAGATCCAGTAATGACCTCAGAACTCCATCTGGATTTGTTCAGAACGCTCGGTTGCCGCCGGGCGTTTT
TTATTGGTGAGAATCCAGGGGTCCCCAATAATTACGATTTAAATTTGTGTCTCAAAATCTCTGATGTTAC
ATTGCACAAGATAAAAATATATCATCATGAACAATAAAACTGTCTGCTTACATAAACAGTAATACAAGGG
GTGTTATGAGCCATATTCAGCGTGAAACGAGCTGTAGCCGTCCGCGTCTGAACAGCAACATGGATGCGGA
TCTGTATGGCTATAAATGGGCGCGTGATAACGTGGGTCAGAGCGGCGCGACCATTTATCGTCTGTATGGC
AAACCGGATGCGCCGGAACTGTTTCTGAAACATGGCAAAGGCAGCGTGGCGAACGATGTGACCGATGAAA
TGGTGCGTCTGAACTGGCTGACCGAATTTATGCCGCTGCCGACCATTAAACATTTTATTCGCACCCCGGA
TGATGCGTGGCTGCTGACCACCGCGATTCCGGGCAAAACCGCGTTTCAGGTGCTGGAAGAATATCCGGAT
AGCGGCGAAAACATTGTGGATGCGCTGGCCGTGTTTCTGCGTCGTCTGCATAGCATTCCGGTGTGCAACT
GCCCGTTTAACAGCGATCGTGTGTTTCGTCTGGCCCAGGCGCAGAGCCGTATGAACAACGGCCTGGTGGA
TGCGAGCGATTTTGATGATGAACGTAACGGCTGGCCGGTGGAACAGGTGTGGAAAGAAATGCATAAACTG
CTGCCGTTTAGCCCGGATAGCGTGGTGACCCACGGCGATTTTAGCCTGGATAACCTGATTTTCGATGAAG
GCAAACTGATTGGCTGCATTGATGTGGGCCGTGTGGGCATTGCGGATCGTTATCAGGATCTGGCCATTCT
GTGGAACTGCCTGGGCGAATTTAGCCCGAGCCTGCAAAAACGTCTGTTTCAGAAATATGGCATTGATAAT
CCGGATATGAACAAACTGCAATTTCATCTGATGCTGGATGAATTTTTCTAATAATTAATTGGACCGCGGT
CCGCGCGTTGTCCTTTTCCGCTGCATAACCCTGCTTCGGGGTCATTATAGCGATTTTTTCGGTATATCCA
TCCTTTTTCGCACGATATACAGGATTTTGCCAAAGGGTTCGTGTAGACTTTCCTTGGTGTATCCAACGGC
GTCAGCCGGGCAGGATAGGTGAAGTAGGCCCACCCGCGAGCGGGTGTTCCTTCTTCACTGTCCCTTATTC
GCACCTGGCGGTGCTCAACGGGAATCCTGCTCTGCGAGGCTGGCCGTAGGCCGGCCGCGATGCAGGTGGC
TGCTGAACCCCCAGCCGGAACTGACCCCACAAGGCCCTAGCGTTTGCAATGCACCAGGTCATCATTGACC
CAGGCGTGTTCCACCAGGCCGCTGCCTCGCAACTCTTCGCAGGCTTCGCCGACCTGCTCGCGCCACTTCT
TCACGCGGGTGGAATCCGATCCGCACATGAGGCGGAAGGTTTCCAGCTTGAGCGGGTACGGCTCCCGGTG
CGAGCTGAAATAGTCGAACATCCGTCGGGCCGTCGGCGACAGCTTGCGGTACTTCTCCCATATGAATTTC
GTGTAGTGGTCGCCAGCAAACAGCACGACGATTTCCTCGTCGATCAGGACCTGGCAACGGGACGTTTTCT
TGCCACGGTCCAGGACGCGGAAGCGGTGCAGCAGCGACACCGATTCCAGGTGCCCAACGCGGTCGGACGT
GAAGCCCATCGCCGTCGCCTGTAGGCGCGACAGGCATTCCTCGGCCTTCGTGTAATACCGGCCATTGATC
GACCAGCCCAGGTCCTGGCAAAGCTCGTAGAACGTGAAGGTGATCGGCTCGCCGATAGGGGTGCGCTTCG
CGTACTCCAACACCTGCTGCCACACCAGTTCGTCATCGTCGGCCCGCAGCTCGACGCCGGTGTAGGTGAT
CTTCACGTCCTTGTTGACGTGGAAAATGACCTTGTTTTGCAGCGCCTCGCGCGGGATTTTCTTGTTGCGC
GTGGTGAACAGGGCAGAGCGGGCCGTGTCGTTTGGCATCGCTCGCATCGTGTCCGGCCACGGCGCAATAT
CGAACAAGGAAAGCTGCATTTCCTTGATCTGCTGCTTCGTGTGTTTCAGCAACGCGGCCTGCTTGGCTTC
GCTGACCTGTTTTGCCAGGTCCTCGCCGGCGGTTTTTCGCTTCTTGGTCGTCATAGTTCCTCGCGTGTCG
ATGGTCATCGACTTCGCCAAACCTGCCGCCTCCTGTTCGAGACGACGCGAACGCTCCACGGCGGCCGATG
GCGCGGGCAGGGCAGGGGGAGCCAGTTGCACGCTGTCGCGCTCGATCTTGGCCGTAGCTTGCTGGACTAT
CGAGCCGACGGACTGGAAGGTTTCGCGGGGCGCACGCATGACGGTGCGGCTTGCGATGGTTTCGGCATCC
TCGGCGGAAAACCCCGCGTCGATCAGTTCTTGCCTGTATGCCTTCCGGTCAAACGTCCGATTCATTCACC
CTCCTTGCGGGATTGCCCCGGAATTAATTCCCCGGATCGATCCGTCGATCTTGATCCCCTGCGCCATCAG
ATCCTTGGCGGCAAGAAAGCCATCCAGTTTACTTTGCAGGGCTTCCCAACCTTACCAGAGGGCGCCCCAG
CTGGCAATTCCGGTTCGCTTGCTGTCCATAAAACCGCCCAGTCTAGCTATCGCCATGTAAGCCCACTGCA
AGCTACCTGCTTTCTCTTTGCGCTTGCGTTTTCCCTTGTCCAGATAGCCCAGTAGCTGACATTCATCCGG
GGTCAGCACCGTTTCTGCGGACTGGCTTTCTACGTGGCTGCCATTTTTGGGGTGAGGCCGTTCGCGGCCG
AGGGGCGCAGCCCCTGGGGGGATGGGAGGCCCGCGTTAGCGGGCCGGGAGGGTTCGAGAAGGGGGGGCAC
CCCCCTTCGGCGTGCGCGGTCACGCGCACAGGGCGCAGCCCTGGTTAAAAACAAGGTTTATAAATATTGG
TTTAAAAGCAGGTTAAAAGACAGGTTAGCGGTGGCCGAAAAACGGGCGGAAACCCTTGCAAATGCTGGAT
TTTCTGCCTGTGGACAGCCCCTCAAATGTCAATAGGTGCGCCCCTCATCTGTCAGCACTCTGCCCCTCAA
GTGTCAAGGATCGCGCCCCTCATCTGTCAGTAGTCGCGCCCCTCAAGTGTCAATACCGCAGGGCACTTAT
CCCCAGGCTTGTCCACATCATCTGTGGGAAACTCGCGTAAAATCAGGCGTTTTCGCCGATTTGCGAGGCT
GGCCAGCTCCACGTCGCCGGCCGAAATCGAGCCTGCCCCTCATCTGTCAACGCCGCGCCGGGTGAGTCGG
CCCCTCAAGTGTCAACGTCCGCCCCTCATCTGTCAGTGAGGGCCAAGTTTTCCGCGAGGTATCCACAACG
CCGGCGGCCCTACATGGCTCTGCTGTAGTGAGTGGGTTGCGCTCCGGCAGCGGTCCTGATCCCCCGCAGA
AAAAAAGGATCTCAAGAAGATCCTTTGATCTTTTCTACGGCGCGCCCAGCTGTCTAGGGCGGCGGATTTG
TCCTACTCAGGAGAGCGTTCACCGACAAACAACAGATAAAACGAAAGGCCCAGTCTTTCGACTGAGCCTT
TCGTTTTATTTGATGC
Features (pLannotate 1.2.2; 15 found; start..end, strand, type, name):
     58..79      +  misc_feature   BioBrick prefix: BioBrick prefix for parts that do not start with "ATG"
    186..1064    -  CDS            araC: L-arabinose regulatory protein; araC
   1091..1375    +  promoter       araBAD promoter: araBAD; promoter of the L-arabinose operon of E. coli; the araC regulatory gene is transcribed in the opposite direction (Guzman et al., 1995)
   1399..1445    +  misc_RNA       gRNA scaffold (fragment): guide RNA scaffold for the Streptococcus pyogenes CRISPR/Cas9 system
   1446..1464    +  protein_bind   boxB: λ N peptide binding site consisting of an RNA hairpin within the N-utliization (nut) site of the λ bacteriophage transcript (Tan and Frankel, 1995) λN peptide
   1472..1490    +  protein_bind   boxB: λ N peptide binding site consisting of an RNA hairpin within the N-utliization (nut) site of the λ bacteriophage transcript (Tan and Frankel, 1995) λN peptide
   1494..1512    +  protein_bind   boxB: λ N peptide binding site consisting of an RNA hairpin within the N-utliization (nut) site of the λ bacteriophage transcript (Tan and Frankel, 1995) λN peptide
   1600..1694    +  terminator     lambda t0 terminator: transcription terminator from phage lambda
   1826..2638    +  CDS            aphA1: KKA1_ECOLX - Also known as nptI. Protein inferred from homology: Swiss-Prot protein existence level 3. Resistance to kanamycin and structurally-related aminoglycosides, including amikacin. From Escherichia coli.
   2808..2916    +  oriT           oriT: incP origin of transfer
   2977..4125    -  CDS            trfA: trans-acting replication protein that binds to and activates oriV
   4177..4458    -  CDS            tnpA (fragment): TN5P_ECOLX - Also known as tnp. Experimental evidence at protein level: Swiss-Prot protein existence level 1. Mediates transposition of transposon Tn5 by a 'cut and paste' mechanism. First, the monomeric transposase binds the 19 bp inverted DNA repeats flanking the transposon. Then, dimerization of the DNA- bound transposase creates a synaptic DNA complex. After nicking of the first DNA strand, excision of the transposon proceeds through a series of intermediates. The transposase then mediates the insertion of the transposon at a new site by strand transfer. The activity of the wild- type tran
   4518..5049    -  rep_origin     oriV: incP origin of replication
   5105..5140    -  rep_origin     CloDF13 ori (fragment): Plasmids containing the CloDF13 (CDF) origin of replication can be propagated in E. coli cells that contain additional plasmids with compatible origins.
   5176..5262    -  terminator     rrnB T1 terminator: Escherichia coli rrnB; transcription terminator T1 from the E. coli rrnB gene
