[The description below was written by a language model from this plasmid's Addgene catalogue record and pLannotate feature annotations shown in this document.]
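Description:
pLY283 is a low-copy bacterial expression plasmid for synthetic biology work, built on the pSEVA221 backbone from the Standard European Vector Architecture collection. The backbone carries the broad-host-range incP (RK2) replication system, consisting of oriV and the trfA gene whose product activates it. It also has an incP oriT that allows conjugative mobilisation and an aphA1 (nptI) gene for kanamycin selection. The cargo region is insulated by lambda t0 and rrnB T1 terminators. The annotation also reports short fragments matching a Tn5 transposase and a CloDF13 origin. These are partial hits in the backbone rather than functional elements.

The cargo, s-tracrRNA-zntA-1034, was cloned between EcoRI and SpeI sites and follows a BioBrick prefix. It comprises the araC regulator gene, transcribed divergently from the araBAD promoter, so that expression of the downstream RNA is inducible with L-arabinose. The transcript contains a fragment of the Streptococcus pyogenes Cas9 guide RNA scaffold, consistent with a shortened tracrRNA, followed by three boxB hairpins, the RNA motifs bound by the lambda N peptide. The record does not state what the boxB repeats are for in this design.

According to the stated purpose, the tracrRNA has been reprogrammed to base-pair with the zntA mRNA rather than with a natural crRNA repeat, hijacking that cellular transcript to act as a crRNA. This fits the associated work on repurposing RNAs of interest as crRNAs and building sequence-specific RNA biosensors. No Cas9 gene or reporter is annotated on the plasmid, so these components would presumably be supplied from other constructs.
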