Addgene plasmid #184156: pLY283
Purpose: Reprogrammed short tracrRNA for hijacking mRNA of zntA
Depositing lab: Baojun Wang. Depositing organization: University of Edinburgh. Publication: Reprogrammed tracrRNAs enable repurposing of RNAs as crRNAs and sequence-specific RNA biosensors. Liu Y, Pinto F, Wan X, Yang Z, Peng S, Li M, Cooper JM, Xie Z, French CE, Wang B. Nat Commun. 2022 Apr 11;13(1):1937. doi: 10.1038/s41467-022-29604-x. PubMed 35410423.
Backbone
  Vector backbone: pSEVA221
  Backbone manufacturer: by de Lorenzo's Lab (The Standard European Vector Architecture (SEVA) platform)
  Backbone size w/o insert (bp): 3821
  Total vector size (bp): 5266
  Vector type: Bacterial Expression, Synthetic Biology
Growth in bacteria
  Bacterial resistance: Kanamycin, 50 μg/mL
  Growth temperature: 37°C
  Growth strain: DH5alpha
  Growth instructions: Culture in the Lennox’s Luria-Bertani (LB) medium (10 g/L peptone, 5 g/L yeast extract, 5 g/L NaCl)
  Copy number: Low Copy
Gene/Insert
  Gene/Insert name: s-tracrRNA-zntA-1034
  Species: Synthetic
  Insert size (bp): 1466
  Promoter: araBAD promoter
  Cloning method: Restriction Enzyme; 5′ cloning site EcoRI (not destroyed); 3′ cloning site SpeI (not destroyed)
  Sequencing primers: 5′ AGGGCGGCGGATTTGTCC; 3′ GCGGCAACCGAGCGTTC
Terms and licenses: Academic/Nonprofit Terms; Industry Terms: Not Available to Industry
How to cite: pLY283 was a gift from Baojun Wang (Addgene plasmid # 184156 ; http://n2t.net/addgene:184156 ; RRID:Addgene_184156)
